>Addgene plasmid #60402 | pRS424-TUB2 - human TUBB4a Cterminal tail | addgene partial sequence | sequence record 98617 | M13-F20 5'-TGTAAAACGACGGCCAGT-3'
TTGGGTACCGGCCGCAAATTAAAGCCTTCGAGCGTCCCAAAACCTTCTCAAGCAAGGTTTTCAGTATAAT
GTTACATGCGTACACGCGTCTGTACAGAAAAAAAAGAAAAATTTGAAATATAAATAACGTTCTTAATACT
AACATAACTATAAAAAAATAAATAGGGACCTAGACTTCAGGTTGTCTAACTCCTTCCTTTTCGGTTAGAG
CGGATGTGGGGGGAGGGCGTGAATGTAAGCGTGACATAACTAATTACATGACTCGAGGTCGACGGTATCG
ATAAGCTTGATATCGACGTCTTAAGCAACTTCTTCTTCAGCTTCTTCTTCGAATTCACCTTCTTCAGCAG
TAGCATCTTGGTATTGTTGGTATTCGCTAACCAGATCATTCATATTAGATTCAGCCTCAGAGAATTCCAA
TTCGTCCATACCTTCACTAGTATACCAGTGCAAGAAAGCTTTTCTTTTGAACATAGCGGAAAATTGGTCA
CCAACTCTCTTGAATAGCTCTTGAATAGATGTGGAGTTAGCAATGAAAGTAGCAGCCATGTCCAAACCTT
GAGGAGCGACAGAACACACAGCAGTTTGCACATTGTTGGGGATCCATTCCACGAAATAGTCTGAGTTTTT
AGATTGCACTTTATGCATTTCATCTTCCACCTCCTTAACGGAAACTTTACCTCTAAAGAAGGCTGCAACG
GTAAGGTATCTACCGTTTCTTGGATCGGCAGCAGCCATCATGTTCTTGGCATCAAACATTTGCTGTGTTA
ATTCA
