>Addgene plasmid #60402 | pRS424-TUB2 - human TUBB4a Cterminal tail | addgene partial sequence | sequence record 98624 | M13-Rev 5'-CAGGAAACAGCTATGACC-3'
GCTGGAGCTCTAGTACGGATTAGAAGCCGCCGAGCGGGTGACAGCCCTCCGAAGGAAGACTCTCCTCCGT
GCGTCCTCGTCTTCACCGGTCGCGTTCCTGAAACGCAGATGTGCCTCGCGCCGCACTGCTCCGAACAATA
AAGATTCTACAATACTAGCTTTTATGGTTATGAAGAGGAAAAATTGGCAGTAACCTGGCCCCACAAACCT
TCAAATGAACGAATCAAATTAACAACCATAGGATGATAATGCGATTAGTTTTTTAGCCTTATTTCTGGGG
TAATTAATCAGCGAAGCGATGATTTTTGATCTATTAACAGATATATAAATGCAAAAACTGCATAACCACT
TTAACTAATACTTTCAACATTTTCGGTTTGTATTACTTCTTATTCAAATGTAATAAAAGTATCAACAAAA
AATTGTTAATATACCTCTATACTTTAACGTCAAGGAGAAAAAACCCCGGATTCTAGAACTAGTGGATCCC
CGGGCATATGAGAGAAATCATTCATATCTCGACAGGTCAGTGTGGTAACCAAATTGGTGCTGCATTCTGG
GAAACTATCTGTGGTGAGCACGGTTTGGATTTCAATGGGACATATCACGGCCATGACGATATCCAGAAGG
AGAGACTGAACGTGTACTTCAACGAGGCATCTTCTGGGAAGTGGGTTCCAAGATCTATTAACGTCGATCT
AGAACCTGGGACGATTGACGCAGTACGCAATTCTGCCATCGGGAATTTGTTTAGACCTGACAATTATATC
TTTGGGCAAAGTTCTGC
