[The description below was written by a language model from this plasmid's Addgene catalogue record.]
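Description:
pRS424-TUB2 - human TUBB4a Cterminal tail is a yeast expression plasmid built on the pRS424 backbone, a yeast–E. coli shuttle vector. pRS424 belongs to the pRS420 series of episomal vectors, which generally carry a 2μ origin for multicopy maintenance in Saccharomyces cerevisiae. The record lists a TRP marker for selection in tryptophan-auxotrophic yeast. In bacteria the plasmid is maintained at high copy number and selected with ampicillin. No feature table is provided, so the details of the backbone elements cannot be confirmed beyond the catalogue fields.

The insert, about 1.5 kb and cloned between NdeI and AatII sites that both remain intact, encodes a chimeric beta-tubulin. It consists of the yeast TUB2 gene (YFL037W) in which the residues from amino acid 429 to the end have been replaced with the corresponding C-terminal tail sequence of human TUBB4a. Expression is driven by a GAL promoter, which allows galactose-inducible production in yeast; the record does not specify which GAL promoter is used, and no tags are listed. The alternative insert name in the record refers to a TUBB8 C-terminal tail, which conflicts with the plasmid name, purpose and mutation fields that all specify TUBB4a. This is probably a catalogue inconsistency.

The construct is intended for producing engineered tubulin that has a yeast core and displays a human isotype-specific C-terminal tail. The associated publication title points to studies of how tubulin isotypes and post-translational modifications regulate microtubule motor proteins.
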