Addgene plasmid #60402: pRS424-TUB2 - human TUBB4a Cterminal tail
Purpose: Expression of chimeric yeast beta tubulin (TUB2) - human beta4a tubulin Cterminal tail (TUBB4a) using a GAL promoter
Depositing lab: Ron Vale. Depositing organization: University of California, San Francisco (UCSF). Publication: Regulation of microtubule motors by tubulin isotypes and post-translational modifications. Sirajuddin M, Rice LM, Vale RD. Nat Cell Biol. 2014 Apr;16(4):335-44. doi: 10.1038/ncb2920. Epub 2014 Mar 16. PubMed 24633327.
Backbone
  Vector backbone: pRS424
  Vector type: Yeast Expression
  Selectable markers: TRP marker for yeast
Growth in bacteria
  Bacterial resistance: Ampicillin, 100 μg/mL
  Growth temperature: 37°C
  Growth strain: Top10
  Copy number: High Copy
Gene/Insert
  Gene/Insert name: TUB2 (alt name: Yeast beta Tubulin - TUBB8 C-terminal tail)
  Species: S. cerevisiae (budding yeast), Synthetic
  Insert size (bp): 1500
  Mutation: TUB2 amino acids 429 - end, replaced with human TUBB4a sequence
  GenBank ID: YFL037W
  Promoter: GAL
  Cloning method: Restriction Enzyme; 5′ cloning site NdeI (not destroyed); 3′ cloning site AatII (not destroyed)
  Sequencing primers: 5′ aacgtcaaggagaaaaaacc; 3′ gggagggcgtgaatgtaagc
Terms and licenses: Academic/Nonprofit Terms; Industry Terms: Not Available to Industry
How to cite: pRS424-TUB2 - human TUBB4a Cterminal tail was a gift from Ron Vale (Addgene plasmid # 60402 ; http://n2t.net/addgene:60402 ; RRID:Addgene_60402)
